>Addgene plasmid #240045 | pAAV-2xcHS4-cjChAT-E1-CMVmini-EGFP-miR-WPRE-hGHpA | addgene full sequence | sequence record 484985 | Addgene NGS Result
TTGAGATCCTTTTTTTCTGCGCGTAATCTGCTGCTTGCAAACAAAAAAACCACCGCTACCAGCGGTGGTT
TGTTTGCCGGATCAAGAGCTACCAACTCTTTTTCCGAAGGTAACTGGCTTCAGCAGAGCGCAGATACCAA
ATACTGTTCTTCTAGTGTAGCCGTAGTTAGGCCACCACTTCAAGAACTCTGTAGCACCGCCTACATACCT
CGCTCTGCTAATCCTGTTACCAGTGGCTGCTGCCAGTGGCGATAAGTCGTGTCTTACCGGGTTGGACTCA
AGACGATAGTTACCGGATAAGGCGCAGCGGTCGGGCTGAACGGGGGGTTCGTGCACACAGCCCAGCTTGG
AGCGAACGACCTACACCGAACTGAGATACCTACAGCGTGAGCTATGAGAAAGCGCCACGCTTCCCGAAGG
GAGAAAGGCGGACAGGTATCCGGTAAGCGGCAGGGTCGGAACAGGAGAGCGCACGAGGGAGCTTCCAGGG
GGAAACGCCTGGTATCTTTATAGTCCTGTCGGGTTTCGCCACCTCTGACTTGAGCGTCGATTTTTGTGAT
GCTCGTCAGGGGGGCGGAGCCTATGGAAAAACGCCAGCAACGCGGCCTTTTTACGGTTCCTGGCCTTTTG
CTGGCCTTTTGCTCACATGTCCTGCAGGCAGCTGCGCGCTCGCTCGCTCACTGAGGCCGCCCGGGCGTCG
GGCGACCTTTGGTCGCCCGGCCTCAGTGAGCGAGCGAGCGCGCAGAGAGGGAGTGGCCAACTCCATCACT
AGGGGTTCCTGCGGCCGCACGCGTACAGGGTAATTGCGCGCCGAGCTCACGGGGACAGCCCCCCCCCAAA
GCCCCCAGGGATGTAATTACGTCCCTCCCCCGCTAGGGGGCAGCAGCGAGCCGCCCGGGGCTCCGCTCCG
GTCCGGCGCTCCCCCCGCATCCCCGAGCCGGCAGCGTGCGGGGACAGCCCGGGCACGGGGAAGGTGGCAC
GGGATCGCTTTCCTCTGAACGCTTCTCGCTGCTCTTTGAGCCTGCAGACACCTGGGGGATACGGGGAAAA
AGCTTGAGCTCACGGGGACAGCCCCCCCCCAAAGCCCCCAGGGATGTAATTACGTCCCTCCCCCGCTAGG
GGGCAGCAGCGAGCCGCCCGGGGCTCCGCTCCGGTCCGGCGCTCCCCCCGCATCCCCGAGCCGGCAGCGT
GCGGGGACAGCCCGGGCACGGGGAAGGTGGCACGGGATCGCTTTCCTCTGAACGCTTCTCGCTGCTCTTT
GAGCCTGCAGACACCTGGGGGATACGGGGAAAAAGCTTATCGACGGCCGACGCCGTTTAATTAAGTGTCT
AGACTGCAGAGGGCCCGAATTCGCATGCAGTCCAGGATGCTTTGCAGGAGTCTTCTGACTTTCTTCAAGG
AAGTACATATCCTTTCTGTCGTAGTATGTGCTAAATAGAAATATCCTTTGAAAAAAATCAGGTCTCTGAG
GCAACTGTGATGTGAAAGTTACTAGAGGAAATGTTGATACTGATGAGCAAATATTGCCCTTTGTTAATGA
GAGGGACTGTACAGTCTCCAGACATAAACAGCTCTGTCTAGATAAAATTGTAGCAGTAGGGTGAGAATAA
TGCATTGCTATAATTAATGCTAATTTGTGGATATTGCTGTATTGTTGTCATTGTTTTTTAATTGAATATG
TATTAAGCTCTAATAGGGTGCTATGAATAATGCCAACTTATAGTTGATTTATCAGAACACTCAGAAGAGG
CTTTATAAACAACAATAAATGGAAAATCACAGCACTCCTTCGAGGTGGTAATTGTCTTTGCCATTTCTGC
AGATGAGGAGAAGTGAAGTAGATTGCATTTGCTCTGTTGGCACTGTGAGTGAGAACATAGAAACTGTCAA
ATGAGAGAAAAGTATTTTCCTTGTCCCCTGGAATTGGGTACTAGTGATATCGTATAAGCTTTAGGCGTGT
ACGGTGGGCGCCTATAAAAGCAGAGCTCGTTTAGTGAACCGTCAGATCGCCTGGAGCAATTCCACAACAC
TTTTGTCTTATACCAACTTTCCGTACCACTTCCTACCCTCGTAAAGGATCCTTCGAAGCTAGCAGCGCTG
TTAACGCCACCATGGTGAGCAAGGGCGAGGAGCTGTTCACCGGGGTGGTGCCCATCCTGGTCGAGCTGGA
CGGCGACGTAAACGGCCACAAGTTCAGCGTGTCCGGCGAGGGCGAGGGCGATGCCACCTACGGCAAGCTG
ACCCTGAAGTTCATCTGCACCACCGGCAAGCTGCCCGTGCCCTGGCCCACCCTCGTGACCACCCTGACCT
ACGGCGTGCAGTGCTTCAGCCGCTACCCCGACCACATGAAGCAGCACGACTTCTTCAAGTCCGCCATGCC
CGAAGGCTACGTCCAGGAGCGCACCATCTTCTTCAAGGACGACGGCAACTACAAGACCCGCGCCGAGGTG
AAGTTCGAGGGCGACACCCTGGTGAACCGCATCGAGCTGAAGGGCATCGACTTCAAGGAGGACGGCAACA
TCCTGGGGCACAAGCTGGAGTACAACTACAACAGCCACAACGTCTATATCATGGCCGACAAGCAGAAGAA
CGGCATCAAGGTGAACTTCAAGATCCGCCACAACATCGAGGACGGCAGCGTGCAGCTCGCCGACCACTAC
CAGCAGAACACCCCCATCGGCGACGGCCCCGTGCTGCTGCCCGACAACCACTACCTGAGCACCCAGTCCG
CCCTGAGCAAAGACCCCAACGAGAAGCGCGATCACATGGTCCTGCTGGAGTTCGTGACCGCCGCCGGGAT
CACTCTCGGCATGGACGAGCTGTACAAGTAAGTCGACGGCGCGCCACCGGTCAAACACCATTGTCACACT
CCATACTATCAAACACCATTGTCACACTCCAGATCAACAAACACCATTGTCACACTCCACGCCGGCGGGT
ACCAGTGAATTCTACCAGTGCCATAGATCAAAGTGAATTCTACCAGTGCCATATACTATAGTGAATTCTA
CCAGTGCCATACAAGCTTATCGATCTCGATCGATAATCAACCTCTGGATTACAAAATTTGTGAAAGATTG
ACTGGTATTCTTAACTATGTTGCTCCTTTTACGCTATGTGGATACGCTGCTTTAATGCCTTTGTATCATG
CTATTGCTTCCCGTATGGCTTTCATTTTCTCCTCCTTGTATAAATCCTGGTTGCTGTCTCTTTATGAGGA
GTTGTGGCCCGTTGTCAGGCAACGTGGCGTGGTGTGCACTGTGTTTGCTGACGCAACCCCCACTGGTTGG
GGCATTGCCACCACCTGTCAGCTCCTTTCCGGGACTTTCGCTTTCCCCCTCCCTATTGCCACGGCGGAAC
TCATCGCCGCCTGCCTTGCCCGCTGCTGGACAGGGGCTCGGCTGTTGGGCACTGACAATTCCGTGGTGTT
GTCGGGGAAATCATCGTCCTTTCCTTGGCTGCTCGCCTATGTTGCCACCTGGATTCTGCGCGGGACGTCC
TTCTGCTACGTCCCTTCGGCCCTCAATCCAGCGGACCTTCCTTCCCGCGGCCTGCTGCCGGCTCTGCGGC
CTCTTCCGCGTCTTCGCCTTCGCCCTCAGACGAGTCGGATCTCCCTTTGGGCCGCCTCCCCGCATCGATA
AGATCTACGGGTGGCATCCCTGTGACCCCTCCCCAGTGCCTCTCCTGGCCCTGGAAGTTGCCACTCCAGT
GCCCACCAGCCTTGTCCTAATAAAATTAAGTTGCATCATTTTGTCTGACTAGGTGTCCTTCTATAATATT
ATGGGGTGGAGGGGGGTGGTATGGAGCAAGGGGCAAGTTGGGAAGACAACCTGTAGGGCCTGCGGGGTCT
ATTGGGAACCACACGTGCGGACCGAGCGGCCGCAGGAACCCCTAGTGATGGAGTTGGCCACTCCCTCTCT
GCGCGCTCGCTCGCTCACTGAGGCCGGGCGACCAAAGGTCGCCCGACGCCCGGGCTTTGCCCGGGCGGCC
TCAGTGAGCGAGCGAGCGCGCAGCTGCCTGCAGGGGCGCCTGATGCGGTATTTTCTCCTTACGCATCTGT
GCGGTATTTCACACCGCATA
[95 nt withheld, positions 4081-4175]
T
[46 nt withheld, positions 4177-4222]
C
[141 nt withheld, positions 4224-4364]
CCTTTGACGTTGGAGTCCACGTTCTTT
[37 nt withheld, positions 4392-4428]
ACTCTATCTCGGGCTATTCTTTTGATTTATAAGGGATTTTGCCGATTTCGGTCTATTGGTTAAAAAATGA
GCTGATTTAACAAAAATTTAACGCGAATTTTAACAAAATATTAACGTTTACAATTTTATGGTGCACTCTC
AGTACAATCTGCTCTGATGCCGCATAGTTAAGCCAGCCCCGACACCCGCCAACACCCGCTGACGCGCCCT
GACGGGCTTGTCTGCTCCCGGCATCCGCTTACAGACAAGCTGTGACCGTCTCCGGGAGCTGCATGTGTCA
GAGGTTTTCACCGTCATCACCGAAACGCGCGAGACGAAAGGGCCTCGTGATACGCCTATTTTTATAGGTT
AATGTCATGATAATAATGGTTTCTTAGACGTCAGGTGGCACTTTTCGGGGAAATGTGCGCGGAACCCCTA
TTTGTTTATTTTTCTAAATACATTCAAATATGTATCCGCTCATGAGACAATAACCCTGATAAATGCTTCA
ATAATATTGAAAAAGGAAGAGTATGAGTATTCAACATTTCCGTGTCGCCCTTATTCCCTTTTTTGCGGCA
TTTTGCCTTCCTGTTTTTGCTCACCCAGAAACGCTGGTGAAAGTAAAAGATGCTGAAGATCAGTTGGGTG
CACGAGTGGGTTACATCGAACTGGATCTCAACAGCGGTAAGATCCTTGAGAGTTTTCGCCCCGAAGAACG
TTTTCCAATGATGAGCACTTTTAAAGTTCTGCTATGTGGCGCGGTATTATCCCGTATTGACGCCGGGCAA
GAGCAACTCGGTCGCCGCATACACTATTCTCAGAATGACTTGGTTGAGTACTCACCAGTCACAGAAAAGC
ATCTTACGGATGGCATGACAGTAAGAGAATTATGCAGTGCTGCCATAACCATGAGTGATAACACTGCGGC
CAACTTACTTCTGACAACGATCGGAGGACCGAAGGAGCTAACCGCTTTTTTGCACAACATGGGGGATCAT
GTAACTCGCCTTGATCGTTGGGAACCGGAGCTGAATGAAGCCATACCAAACGACGAGCGTGACACCACGA
TGCCTGTAGCAATGGCAACAACGTTGCGCAAACTATTAACTGGCGAACTACTTACTCTAGCTTCCCGGCA
ACAATTAATAGACTGGATGGAGGCGGATAAAGTTGCAGGACCACTTCTGCGCTCGGCCCTTCCGGCTGGC
TGGTTTATTGCTGATAAATCTGGAGCCGGTGAGCGTGGGTCTCGCGGTATCATTGCAGCACTGGGGCCAG
ATGGTAAGCCCTCCCGTATCGTAGTTATCTACACGACGGGGAGTCAGGCAACTATGGATGAACGAAATAG
ACAGATCGCTGAGATAGGTGCCTCACTGATTAAGCATTGGTAACTGTCAGACCAAGTTTACTCATATATA
CTTTAGATTGATTTAAAACTTCATTTTTAATTTAAAAGGATCTAGGTGAAGATCCTTTTTGATAATCTCA
TGACCAAAATCCCTTAACGTGAGTTTTCGTTCCACTGAGCGTCAGACCCCGTAGAAAAGATCAAAGGATC
TTC
Features (pLannotate 1.2.2; 14 found; start..end, strand, type, name):
      1..589     +  rep_origin     ori: high-copy-number ColE1/pMB1/pBR322/pUC origin of replication
    662..689     +  repeat_region  AAV2 ITR (fragment): inverted terminal repeat of adeno-associated virus serotype 2 inverted
    718..745     +  repeat_region  AAV2 ITR (fragment): inverted terminal repeat of adeno-associated virus serotype 2 inverted
   1941..2075    +  promoter       TRE3G promoter (fragment): 3rd-generation Tet-responsive promoter that can be activated by binding of Tet-On® 3G
   2112..2831    +  CDS            EGFP: the original enhanced GFP (Yang et al., 1996) mammalian codon-optimized
   3045..3633    +  misc_feature   WPRE: woodchuck hepatitis virus posttranscriptional regulatory element
   3649..3861    +  polyA_signal   hGH poly(A) signal (fragment): human growth hormone polyadenylation signal
   3884..4024    +  repeat_region  AAV2 ITR: inverted terminal repeat of adeno-associated virus serotype 2 inverted
   4029..4080    -  misc_feature   bom (fragment): basis of mobility region from pBR322
   4099..4554    +  rep_origin     f1 ori (sequence partly withheld): f1 bacteriophage origin of replication; arrow indicates direction of (+) strand synthesis
   4555..4604    -  misc_feature   bom (fragment): basis of mobility region from pBR322
   4706..4741    -  CDS            rop (fragment): Rop protein, which maintains plasmids at low copy number; rop
   4836..4940    +  promoter       AmpR promoter: bla
   4941..5801    +  CDS            AmpR: β-lactamase; bla; confers resistance to ampicillin, carbenicillin, and related antibiotics
