[The description below was written by a language model from this plasmid's Addgene catalogue record and pLannotate feature annotations shown in this document.]
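Description:
pAAV-2xcHS4-cjChAT-E1-CMVmini-EGFP-miR-WPRE-hGHpA is an adeno-associated virus transfer plasmid built on a pAAV backbone and intended for packaging recombinant AAV that labels striatal cholinergic (ChAT) interneurons in the marmoset with green fluorescence. In bacteria it is maintained through a high-copy ColE1/pUC-type origin and selected with ampicillin via the bla gene under its own promoter. An f1 phage origin is also present. The AAV2 inverted terminal repeats bracket the expression cassette and define what is packaged into virions. The right ITR is annotated in full, while the left one is detected only as two short fragments, which may reflect the difficulty of sequencing and annotating these repeat structures.

Between the ITRs, the annotated payload is a 717 bp mammalian codon-optimized EGFP driven by a minimal CMV promoter. The annotation tool labels this region as a fragment of the TRE3G promoter, most likely because Tet-responsive promoters contain a similar minimal CMV core, and the record gives no indication of Tet regulation. A minimal promoter has little activity on its own, so specificity is expected to come from upstream elements indicated only by the plasmid name: two copies of the chicken HS4 insulator and a "cjChAT-E1" element, presumably a marmoset ChAT-associated enhancer. These lie in the roughly 1.2 kb unannotated stretch upstream of the promoter. The "miR" in the name probably corresponds to the unannotated gap between EGFP and the WPRE, but the record does not say whether it denotes microRNA target sites or another element. The WPRE enhances transcript stability and expression, and a human growth hormone polyadenylation signal terminates the transcript.
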