Addgene plasmid #240045: pAAV-2xcHS4-cjChAT-E1-CMVmini-EGFP-miR-WPRE-hGHpA
Purpose: Expression of GFP in striatal ChAT interneuron in marmoset
Depositing lab: Guoping Feng. Depositing organization: Massachusetts Institute of Technology.
Backbone
  Vector backbone: pAAV
  Vector type: AAV
Growth in bacteria
  Bacterial resistance: Ampicillin, 100 μg/mL
  Growth temperature: 30°C
  Growth strain: NEB Stable
  Copy number: High Copy
Gene/Insert
  Gene/Insert name: EGFP
  Species: Synthetic
  Insert size (bp): 717
  Promoter: CMVmini
  Cloning method: Gibson Cloning
  Sequencing primers: 5′ ttaggcgtgtacggt
Terms and licenses: Academic/Nonprofit Terms; Industry Terms: Not Available to Industry
How to cite: pAAV-2xcHS4-cjChAT-E1-CMVmini-EGFP-miR-WPRE-hGHpA was a gift from Guoping Feng (Addgene plasmid # 240045 ; http://n2t.net/addgene:240045 ; RRID:Addgene_240045)
